Addgene plasmid #85042: pmScarlet_C1
Purpose: Mammalian expression of mScarlet
Depositing lab: Dorus Gadella. Depositing organization: University of Amsterdam. Publication: mScarlet: a bright monomeric red fluorescent protein for cellular imaging. Bindels DS, Haarbosch L, van Weeren L, Postma M, Wiese KE, Mastop M, Aumonier S, Gotthard G, Royant A, Hink MA, Gadella TW Jr. Nat Methods. 2016 Nov 21. doi: 10.1038/nmeth.4074. PubMed 27869816.
Backbone
  Vector backbone: pC1
  Backbone manufacturer: Clontech
  Backbone size w/o insert (bp): 4000
  Vector type: Mammalian Expression
  Selectable markers: Neomycin (select with G418)
Growth in bacteria
  Bacterial resistance: Kanamycin, 50 μg/mL
  Growth temperature: 37°C
  Growth strain: DH5alpha
  Copy number: High Copy
Gene/Insert
  Gene/Insert name: mScarlet
  Species: Synthetic
  Insert size (bp): 701
  Promoter: CMV
  Cloning method: Restriction Enzyme; 5′ cloning site AgeI (not destroyed); 3′ cloning site BsrGI (not destroyed)
  Sequencing primers: 5′ CMV_fwd_primer
Terms and licenses: Academic/Nonprofit Terms; Industry Terms: Not Available to Industry
How to cite: pmScarlet_C1 was a gift from Dorus Gadella (Addgene plasmid # 85042 ; http://n2t.net/addgene:85042 ; RRID:Addgene_85042)
