[The description below was written by a language model from this plasmid's Addgene catalogue record and pLannotate feature annotations shown in this document.]
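Description:
pmScarlet_C1 is a mammalian expression plasmid built on the Clontech pC1 backbone, in which the fluorescent protein coding sequence has been replaced by mScarlet, a synthetic, bright monomeric red fluorescent protein. The mScarlet open reading frame (about 700 bp, cloned between AgeI and BsrGI sites that both remain intact) is driven by the human cytomegalovirus immediate early enhancer and promoter and is terminated by the SV40 polyadenylation signal. A multiple cloning site lies directly downstream of the mScarlet coding sequence, the arrangement characteristic of "C1" vectors, so a gene of interest can be inserted in frame to produce a fusion carrying mScarlet at its N-terminus. Without an insert, the plasmid simply expresses free mScarlet.

The plasmid is about 4.7 kb and replicates at high copy in E. coli from a ColE1/pUC-type origin. It also carries an f1 origin, which permits single-stranded DNA production. A single Tn5 aminoglycoside phosphotransferase gene (NeoR/KanR) provides selection in both hosts: a bacterial bla-type promoter drives it for kanamycin resistance in E. coli, while the adjacent SV40 enhancer/early promoter drives it in mammalian cells for G418 selection of stable transfectants, with the HSV TK polyadenylation signal ending the transcript. The two annotated sequence records (depositor and sequencing-derived) are the same length and show the same feature order, differing only in the numbering start point. The short hits to large T antigen, ble, bGH poly(A) and an RSF origin are fragments that are probably residual backbone sequence or annotation matches, not functional elements. The construct is used for red fluorescent labelling and for building tagged fusions for live-cell imaging.
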