Features (pLannotate 1.2.2; 14 found; start..end, strand, type, name):
     61..364     +  enhancer       CMV enhancer: human cytomegalovirus immediate early enhancer
    365..568     +  promoter       CMV promoter: human cytomegalovirus (CMV) immediate early promoter
    613..1308    +  CDS            mScarlet: mScarlet is a basic (constitutively fluorescent) red fluorescent protein published in 2016, derived from synthetic construct. It has moderate acid sensitivity.
   1309..1374    +  misc_feature   MCS: multiple cloning site
   1391..1475    +  CDS            large T antigen (fragment): large T antigen from SV40 (simian virus 40)
   1498..1619    +  polyA_signal   SV40 poly(A) signal: SV40 polyadenylation signal
   1653..2081    -  rep_origin     f1 ori (sequence partly withheld): f1 bacteriophage origin of replication; arrow indicates direction of (+) strand synthesis
   2108..2212    +  promoter       AmpR promoter: bla
   2214..2571    +  promoter       SV40 promoter: SV40 enhancer and early promoter
   2606..3400    +  CDS            NeoR/KanR: aminoglycoside phosphotransferase from Tn5; aph(3')-II (or nptII); confers resistance to neomycin, kanamycin, and G418 (Geneticin®)
   3421..3573    +  CDS            ble (fragment): BLE_KLEPN - Experimental evidence at protein level: Swiss-Prot protein existence level 1. Binding protein with a strong affinity to the bleomycin family of antibiotics. Binds to CL990; an antimitotic-antibiotic compound. From Klebsiella pneumoniae.
   3632..3679    +  polyA_signal   HSV TK poly(A) signal: herpes simplex virus thymidine kinase polyadenylation signal (Cole and Stacy, 1985)
   3770..3786    -  polyA_signal   bGH poly(A) signal (fragment): bovine growth hormone polyadenylation signal
   4008..4596    +  rep_origin     ori: high-copy-number ColE1/pMB1/pBR322/pUC origin of replication
>Addgene plasmid #85042 | pmScarlet_C1 | depositor full sequence | sequence record 163849 | Full Sequence
TAGTTATTAATAGTAATCAATTACGGGGTCATTAGTTCATAGCCCATATATGGAGTTCCGCGTTACATAA
CTTACGGTAAATGGCCCGCCTGGCTGACCGCCCAACGACCCCCGCCCATTGACGTCAATAATGACGTATG
TTCCCATAGTAACGCCAATAGGGACTTTCCATTGACGTCAATGGGTGGAGTATTTACGGTAAACTGCCCA
CTTGGCAGTACATCAAGTGTATCATATGCCAAGTACGCCCCCTATTGACGTCAATGACGGTAAATGGCCC
GCCTGGCATTATGCCCAGTACATGACCTTATGGGACTTTCCTACTTGGCAGTACATCTACGTATTAGTCA
TCGCTATTACCATGGTGATGCGGTTTTGGCAGTACATCAATGGGCGTGGATAGCGGTTTGACTCACGGGG
ATTTCCAAGTCTCCACCCCATTGACGTCAATGGGAGTTTGTTTTGGCACCAAAATCAACGGGACTTTCCA
AAATGTCGTAACAACTCCGCCCCATTGACGCAAATGGGCGGTAGGCGTGTACGGTGGGAGGTCTATATAA
GCAGAGCTGGTTTAGTGAACCGTCAGATCCGCTAGCGCTACCGGTCGCCACCATGGTGAGCAAGGGCGAG
GCAGTGATCAAGGAGTTCATGCGGTTCAAGGTGCACATGGAGGGCTCCATGAACGGCCACGAGTTCGAGA
TCGAGGGCGAGGGCGAGGGCCGCCCCTACGAGGGCACCCAGACCGCCAAGCTGAAGGTGACCAAGGGTGG
CCCCCTGCCCTTCTCCTGGGACATCCTGTCCCCTCAGTTCATGTACGGCTCCAGGGCCTTCACCAAGCAC
CCCGCCGACATCCCCGACTACTATAAGCAGTCCTTCCCCGAGGGCTTCAAGTGGGAGCGCGTGATGAACT
TCGAGGACGGCGGCGCCGTGACCGTGACCCAGGACACCTCCCTGGAGGACGGCACCCTGATCTACAAGGT
GAAGCTCCGCGGCACCAACTTCCCTCCTGACGGCCCCGTAATGCAGAAGAAGACAATGGGCTGGGAAGCG
TCCACCGAGCGGTTGTACCCCGAGGACGGCGTGCTGAAGGGCGACATTAAGATGGCCCTGCGCCTGAAGG
ACGGCGGCCGCTACCTGGCGGACTTCAAGACCACCTACAAGGCCAAGAAGCCCGTGCAGATGCCCGGCGC
CTACAACGTCGACCGCAAGTTGGACATCACCTCCCACAACGAGGACTACACCGTGGTGGAACAGTACGAA
CGCTCCGAGGGCCGCCACTCCACCGGCGGCATGGACGAGCTGTACAAGTCCGGACTCAGATCTCGAGCTC
AAGCTTCGAATTCTGCAGTCGACGGTACCGCGGGCCCGGGATCCACCGGATCTAGATAACTGATCATAAT
CAGCCATACCACATTTGTAGAGGTTTTACTTGCTTTAAAAAACCTCCCACACCTCCCCCTGAACCTGAAA
CATAAAATGAATGCAATTGTTGTTGTTAACTTGTTTATTGCAGCTTATAATGGTTACAAATAAAGCAATA
GCATCACAAATTTCACAAATAAAGCATTTTTTTCACTGCATTCTAGTTGTGGTTTGTCCAAACTCATCAA
TGTATCTTAACGCGTAAATTGTAAGCGTTAATATTTTGTTAAAATTCGCGTTAAATTTTTGTTAAATCAG
CTCATTTTTTAACCAATAGGCCGAAATCGGCAAAATCCCTTATAAATCAAAAGAATAGACCGAGATAGGG
T
[37 nt withheld, positions 1752-1788]
AAAGAACGTGGACTCCAACGTCAAAGG
[49 nt withheld, positions 1816-1864]
T
[91 nt withheld, positions 1866-1956]
G
[124 nt withheld, positions 1958-2081]
CAGGTGGCACTTTTCGGGGAAATGTGCGCGGAACCCCTATTTGTTTATTTTTCTAAATACATTCAAATAT
GTATCCGCTCATGAGACAATAACCCTGATAAATGCTTCAATAATATTGAAAAAGGAAGAGTCCTGAGGCG
GAAAGAACCAGCTGTGGAATGTGTGTCAGTTAGGGTGTGGAAAGTCCCCAGGCTCCCCAGCAGGCAGAAG
TATGCAAAGCATGCATCTCAATTAGTCAGCAACCAGGTGTGGAAAGTCCCCAGGCTCCCCAGCAGGCAGA
AGTATGCAAAGCATGCATCTCAATTAGTCAGCAACCATAGTCCCGCCCCTAACTCCGCCCATCCCGCCCC
TAACTCCGCCCAGTTCCGCCCATTCTCCGCCCCATGGCTGACTAATTTTTTTTATTTATGCAGAGGCCGA
GGCCGCCTCGGCCTCTGAGCTATTCCAGAAGTAGTGAGGAGGCTTTTTTGGAGGCCTAGGCTTTTGCAAA
GATCGATCAAGAGACAGGATGAGGATCGTTTCGCATGATTGAACAAGATGGATTGCACGCAGGTTCTCCG
GCCGCTTGGGTGGAGAGGCTATTCGGCTATGACTGGGCACAACAGACAATCGGCTGCTCTGATGCCGCCG
TGTTCCGGCTGTCAGCGCAGGGGCGCCCGGTTCTTTTTGTCAAGACCGACCTGTCCGGTGCCCTGAATGA
ACTGCAAGACGAGGCAGCGCGGCTATCGTGGCTGGCCACGACGGGCGTTCCTTGCGCAGCTGTGCTCGAC
GTTGTCACTGAAGCGGGAAGGGACTGGCTGCTATTGGGCGAAGTGCCGGGGCAGGATCTCCTGTCATCTC
ACCTTGCTCCTGCCGAGAAAGTATCCATCATGGCTGATGCAATGCGGCGGCTGCATACGCTTGATCCGGC
TACCTGCCCATTCGACCACCAAGCGAAACATCGCATCGAGCGAGCACGTACTCGGATGGAAGCCGGTCTT
GTCGATCAGGATGATCTGGACGAAGAGCATCAGGGGCTCGCGCCAGCCGAACTGTTCGCCAGGCTCAAGG
CGAGCATGCCCGACGGCGAGGATCTCGTCGTGACCCATGGCGATGCCTGCTTGCCGAATATCATGGTGGA
AAATGGCCGCTTTTCTGGATTCATCGACTGTGGCCGGCTGGGTGTGGCGGACCGCTATCAGGACATAGCG
TTGGCTACCCGTGATATTGCTGAAGAGCTTGGCGGCGAATGGGCTGACCGCTTCCTCGTGCTTTACGGTA
TCGCCGCTCCCGATTCGCAGCGCATCGCCTTCTATCGCCTTCTTGACGAGTTCTTCTGAGCGGGACTCTG
GGGTTCGAAATGACCGACCAAGCGACGCCCAACCTGCCATCACGAGATTTCGATTCCACCGCCGCCTTCT
ATGAAAGGTTGGGCTTCGGAATCGTTTTCCGGGACGCCGGCTGGATGATCCTCCAGCGCGGGGATCTCAT
GCTGGAGTTCTTCGCCCACCCTAGGGGGAGGCTAACTGAAACACGGAAGGAGACAATACCGGAAGGAACC
CGCGCTATGACGGCAATAAAAAGACAGAATAAAACGCACGGTGTTGGGTCGTTTGTTCATAAACGCGGGG
TTCGGTCCCAGGGCTGGCACTCTGTCGATACCCCACCGAGACCCCATTGGGGCCAATACGCCCGCGTTTC
TTCCTTTTCCCCACCCCACCCCCCAAGTTCGGGTGAAGGCCCAGGGCTCGCAGCCAACGTCGGGGCGGCA
GGCCCTGCCATAGCCTCAGGTTACTCATATATACTTTAGATTGATTTAAAACTTCATTTTTAATTTAAAA
GGATCTAGGTGAAGATCCTTTTTGATAATCTCATGACCAAAATCCCTTAACGTGAGTTTTCGTTCCACTG
AGCGTCAGACCCCGTAGAAAAGATCAAAGGATCTTCTTGAGATCCTTTTTTTCTGCGCGTAATCTGCTGC
TTGCAAACAAAAAAACCACCGCTACCAGCGGTGGTTTGTTTGCCGGATCAAGAGCTACCAACTCTTTTTC
CGAAGGTAACTGGCTTCAGCAGAGCGCAGATACCAAATACTGTCCTTCTAGTGTAGCCGTAGTTAGGCCA
CCACTTCAAGAACTCTGTAGCACCGCCTACATACCTCGCTCTGCTAATCCTGTTACCAGTGGCTGCTGCC
AGTGGCGATAAGTCGTGTCTTACCGGGTTGGACTCAAGACGATAGTTACCGGATAAGGCGCAGCGGTCGG
GCTGAACGGGGGGTTCGTGCACACAGCCCAGCTTGGAGCGAACGACCTACACCGAACTGAGATACCTACA
GCGTGAGCTATGAGAAAGCGCCACGCTTCCCGAAGGGAGAAAGGCGGACAGGTATCCGGTAAGCGGCAGG
GTCGGAACAGGAGAGCGCACGAGGGAGCTTCCAGGGGGAAACGCCTGGTATCTTTATAGTCCTGTCGGGT
TTCGCCACCTCTGACTTGAGCGTCGATTTTTGTGATGCTCGTCAGGGGGGCGGAGCCTATGGAAAAACGC
CAGCAACGCGGCCTTTTTACGGTTCCTGGCCTTTTGCTGGCCTTTTGCTCACATGTTCTTTCCTGCGTTA
TCCCCTGATTCTGTGGATAACCGTATTACCGCCATGCAT
