Features (pLannotate 1.2.2; 15 found; start..end, strand, type, name):
      1..30      +  rep_origin     RSF ori (fragment): Plasmids containing the RSF 1030 origin of replication can be propagated in E. coli cells that contain additional plasmids with compatible origins.
     98..401     +  enhancer       CMV enhancer: human cytomegalovirus immediate early enhancer
    402..605     +  promoter       CMV promoter: human cytomegalovirus (CMV) immediate early promoter
    650..1345    +  CDS            mScarlet: mScarlet is a basic (constitutively fluorescent) red fluorescent protein published in 2016, derived from synthetic construct. It has moderate acid sensitivity.
   1346..1411    +  misc_feature   MCS: multiple cloning site
   1428..1512    +  CDS            large T antigen (fragment): large T antigen from SV40 (simian virus 40)
   1535..1656    +  polyA_signal   SV40 poly(A) signal: SV40 polyadenylation signal
   1690..2118    -  rep_origin     f1 ori (sequence partly withheld): f1 bacteriophage origin of replication; arrow indicates direction of (+) strand synthesis
   2145..2249    +  promoter       AmpR promoter: bla
   2251..2608    +  promoter       SV40 promoter: SV40 enhancer and early promoter
   2643..3437    +  CDS            NeoR/KanR: aminoglycoside phosphotransferase from Tn5; aph(3')-II (or nptII); confers resistance to neomycin, kanamycin, and G418 (Geneticin®)
   3458..3610    +  CDS            ble (fragment): BLE_KLEPN - Experimental evidence at protein level: Swiss-Prot protein existence level 1. Binding protein with a strong affinity to the bleomycin family of antibiotics. Binds to CL990; an antimitotic-antibiotic compound. From Klebsiella pneumoniae.
   3669..3716    +  polyA_signal   HSV TK poly(A) signal: herpes simplex virus thymidine kinase polyadenylation signal (Cole and Stacy, 1985)
   3807..3823    -  polyA_signal   bGH poly(A) signal (fragment): bovine growth hormone polyadenylation signal
   4045..4633    +  rep_origin     ori: high-copy-number ColE1/pMB1/pBR322/pUC origin of replication
>Addgene plasmid #85042 | pmScarlet_C1 | addgene full sequence | sequence record 174185 | Addgene NGS Result
CCCTGATTCTGTGGATAACCGTATTACCGCCATGCATTAGTTATTAATAGTAATCAATTACGGGGTCATT
AGTTCATAGCCCATATATGGAGTTCCGCGTTACATAACTTACGGTAAATGGCCCGCCTGGCTGACCGCCC
AACGACCCCCGCCCATTGACGTCAATAATGACGTATGTTCCCATAGTAACGCCAATAGGGACTTTCCATT
GACGTCAATGGGTGGAGTATTTACGGTAAACTGCCCACTTGGCAGTACATCAAGTGTATCATATGCCAAG
TACGCCCCCTATTGACGTCAATGACGGTAAATGGCCCGCCTGGCATTATGCCCAGTACATGACCTTATGG
GACTTTCCTACTTGGCAGTACATCTACGTATTAGTCATCGCTATTACCATGGTGATGCGGTTTTGGCAGT
ACATCAATGGGCGTGGATAGCGGTTTGACTCACGGGGATTTCCAAGTCTCCACCCCATTGACGTCAATGG
GAGTTTGTTTTGGCACCAAAATCAACGGGACTTTCCAAAATGTCGTAACAACTCCGCCCCATTGACGCAA
ATGGGCGGTAGGCGTGTACGGTGGGAGGTCTATATAAGCAGAGCTGGTTTAGTGAACCGTCAGATCCGCT
AGCGCTACCGGTCGCCACCATGGTGAGCAAGGGCGAGGCAGTGATCAAGGAGTTCATGCGGTTCAAGGTG
CACATGGAGGGCTCCATGAACGGCCACGAGTTCGAGATCGAGGGCGAGGGCGAGGGCCGCCCCTACGAGG
GCACCCAGACCGCCAAGCTGAAGGTGACCAAGGGTGGCCCCCTGCCCTTCTCCTGGGACATCCTGTCCCC
TCAGTTCATGTACGGCTCCAGGGCCTTCACCAAGCACCCCGCCGACATCCCCGACTACTATAAGCAGTCC
TTCCCCGAGGGCTTCAAGTGGGAGCGCGTGATGAACTTCGAGGACGGCGGCGCCGTGACCGTGACCCAGG
ACACCTCCCTGGAGGACGGCACCCTGATCTACAAGGTGAAGCTCCGCGGCACCAACTTCCCTCCTGACGG
CCCCGTAATGCAGAAGAAGACAATGGGCTGGGAAGCGTCCACCGAGCGGTTGTACCCCGAGGACGGCGTG
CTGAAGGGCGACATTAAGATGGCCCTGCGCCTGAAGGACGGCGGCCGCTACCTGGCGGACTTCAAGACCA
CCTACAAGGCCAAGAAGCCCGTGCAGATGCCCGGCGCCTACAACGTCGACCGCAAGTTGGACATCACCTC
CCACAACGAGGACTACACCGTGGTGGAACAGTACGAACGCTCCGAGGGCCGCCACTCCACCGGCGGCATG
GACGAGCTGTACAAGTCCGGACTCAGATCTCGAGCTCAAGCTTCGAATTCTGCAGTCGACGGTACCGCGG
GCCCGGGATCCACCGGATCTAGATAACTGATCATAATCAGCCATACCACATTTGTAGAGGTTTTACTTGC
TTTAAAAAACCTCCCACACCTCCCCCTGAACCTGAAACATAAAATGAATGCAATTGTTGTTGTTAACTTG
TTTATTGCAGCTTATAATGGTTACAAATAAAGCAATAGCATCACAAATTTCACAAATAAAGCATTTTTTT
CACTGCATTCTAGTTGTGGTTTGTCCAAACTCATCAATGTATCTTAAGGCGTAAATTGTAAGCGTTAATA
TTTTGTTAAAATTCGCGTTAAATTTTTGTTAAATCAGCTCATTTTTTAACCAATAGGCCGAAATCGGCAA
AATCCCTTATAAATCAAAAGAATAGACCGAGATAGGGT
[37 nt withheld, positions 1789-1825]
AAAGAACGTGGACTCCAACGTCAAAGG
[49 nt withheld, positions 1853-1901]
T
[91 nt withheld, positions 1903-1993]
G
[124 nt withheld, positions 1995-2118]
CAGGTGGCACTTTTCGGGGAAATGTGCGCGGAACCCCTATTTGTTTATTTTTCTAAATACATTCAAATAT
GTATCCGCTCATGAGACAATAACCCTGATAAATGCTTCAATAATATTGAAAAAGGAAGAGTCCTGAGGCG
GAAAGAACCAGCTGTGGAATGTGTGTCAGTTAGGGTGTGGAAAGTCCCCAGGCTCCCCAGCAGGCAGAAG
TATGCAAAGCATGCATCTCAATTAGTCAGCAACCAGGTGTGGAAAGTCCCCAGGCTCCCCAGCAGGCAGA
AGTATGCAAAGCATGCATCTCAATTAGTCAGCAACCATAGTCCCGCCCCTAACTCCGCCCATCCCGCCCC
TAACTCCGCCCAGTTCCGCCCATTCTCCGCCCCATGGCTGACTAATTTTTTTTATTTATGCAGAGGCCGA
GGCCGCCTCGGCCTCTGAGCTATTCCAGAAGTAGTGAGGAGGCTTTTTTGGAGGCCTAGGCTTTTGCAAA
GATCGATCAAGAGACAGGATGAGGATCGTTTCGCATGATTGAACAAGATGGATTGCACGCAGGTTCTCCG
GCCGCTTGGGTGGAGAGGCTATTCGGCTATGACTGGGCACAACAGACAATCGGCTGCTCTGATGCCGCCG
TGTTCCGGCTGTCAGCGCAGGGGCGCCCGGTTCTTTTTGTCAAGACCGACCTGTCCGGTGCCCTGAATGA
ACTGCAAGACGAGGCAGCGCGGCTATCGTGGCTGGCCACGACGGGCGTTCCTTGCGCAGCTGTGCTCGAC
GTTGTCACTGAAGCGGGAAGGGACTGGCTGCTATTGGGCGAAGTGCCGGGGCAGGATCTCCTGTCATCTC
ACCTTGCTCCTGCCGAGAAAGTATCCATCATGGCTGATGCAATGCGGCGGCTGCATACGCTTGATCCGGC
TACCTGCCCATTCGACCACCAAGCGAAACATCGCATCGAGCGAGCACGTACTCGGATGGAAGCCGGTCTT
GTCGATCAGGATGATCTGGACGAAGAGCATCAGGGGCTCGCGCCAGCCGAACTGTTCGCCAGGCTCAAGG
CGAGCATGCCCGACGGCGAGGATCTCGTCGTGACCCATGGCGATGCCTGCTTGCCGAATATCATGGTGGA
AAATGGCCGCTTTTCTGGATTCATCGACTGTGGCCGGCTGGGTGTGGCGGACCGCTATCAGGACATAGCG
TTGGCTACCCGTGATATTGCTGAAGAGCTTGGCGGCGAATGGGCTGACCGCTTCCTCGTGCTTTACGGTA
TCGCCGCTCCCGATTCGCAGCGCATCGCCTTCTATCGCCTTCTTGACGAGTTCTTCTGAGCGGGACTCTG
GGGTTCGAAATGACCGACCAAGCGACGCCCAACCTGCCATCACGAGATTTCGATTCCACCGCCGCCTTCT
ATGAAAGGTTGGGCTTCGGAATCGTTTTCCGGGACGCCGGCTGGATGATCCTCCAGCGCGGGGATCTCAT
GCTGGAGTTCTTCGCCCACCCTAGGGGGAGGCTAACTGAAACACGGAAGGAGACAATACCGGAAGGAACC
CGCGCTATGACGGCAATAAAAAGACAGAATAAAACGCACGGTGTTGGGTCGTTTGTTCATAAACGCGGGG
TTCGGTCCCAGGGCTGGCACTCTGTCGATACCCCACCGAGACCCCATTGGGGCCAATACGCCCGCGTTTC
TTCCTTTTCCCCACCCCACCCCCCAAGTTCGGGTGAAGGCCCAGGGCTCGCAGCCAACGTCGGGGCGGCA
GGCCCTGCCATAGCCTCAGGTTACTCATATATACTTTAGATTGATTTAAAACTTCATTTTTAATTTAAAA
GGATCTAGGTGAAGATCCTTTTTGATAATCTCATGACCAAAATCCCTTAACGTGAGTTTTCGTTCCACTG
AGCGTCAGACCCCGTAGAAAAGATCAAAGGATCTTCTTGAGATCCTTTTTTTCTGCGCGTAATCTGCTGC
TTGCAAACAAAAAAACCACCGCTACCAGCGGTGGTTTGTTTGCCGGATCAAGAGCTACCAACTCTTTTTC
CGAAGGTAACTGGCTTCAGCAGAGCGCAGATACCAAATACTGTTCTTCTAGTGTAGCCGTAGTTAGGCCA
CCACTTCAAGAACTCTGTAGCACCGCCTACATACCTCGCTCTGCTAATCCTGTTACCAGTGGCTGCTGCC
AGTGGCGATAAGTCGTGTCTTACCGGGTTGGACTCAAGACGATAGTTACCGGATAAGGCGCAGCGGTCGG
GCTGAACGGGGGGTTCGTGCACACAGCCCAGCTTGGAGCGAACGACCTACACCGAACTGAGATACCTACA
GCGTGAGCTATGAGAAAGCGCCACGCTTCCCGAAGGGAGAAAGGCGGACAGGTATCCGGTAAGCGGCAGG
GTCGGAACAGGAGAGCGCACGAGGGAGCTTCCAGGGGGAAACGCCTGGTATCTTTATAGTCCTGTCGGGT
TTCGCCACCTCTGACTTGAGCGTCGATTTTTGTGATGCTCGTCAGGGGGGCGGAGCCTATGGAAAAACGC
CAGCAACGCGGCCTTTTTACGGTTCCTGGCCTTTTGCTGGCCTTTTGCTCACATGTTCTTTCCTGCGTTA
TC
